>Addgene plasmid #234300 | 9336-E05 | addgene full sequence | sequence record 468852 | Addgene NGS Result
CTTTCCTGCGTTATCCCCTGATTCTGTGGATAACCGTATTACCGCCTTTGAGTGAGCTGATACCGCTCGC
CGCAGCCGAACGACCGAGCGCAGCGAGTCAGTGAGCGAGGAAGCGGAAGAGCGCCCAATACGCAAACCGC
CTCTCCCCGCGCGTTGGCCGATTCATTAATGCAGCTGGCACGACAGGTTTCCCGACTGGAAAGCGGGCAG
TGAGCGCAACGCAATTAATACGCGTACCGCTAGCCAGGAAGAGTTTGTAGAAACGCAAAAAGGCCATCCG
TCAGGATGGCCTTCTGCTTAGTTTGATGCCTGGCAGTTTATGGCGGGCGTCCTGCCCGCCACCCTCCGGG
CCGTTGCTTCACAACGTTCAAATCCGCTCCCGGCGGATTTGTCCTACTCAGGAGAGCGTTCACCGACAAA
CAACAGATAAAACGAAAGGCCCAGTCTTCCGACTGAGCCTTTCGTTTTATTTGATGCCTGGCAGTTCCCT
ACTCTCGCGTTAACGCTAGCATGGATGTTTTCCCAGTCACGACGTTGTAAAACGACGGCCAGTCTTAAGC
TCGGGCCCCAAATAATGATTTTATTTTGACTGATAGTGACCTGTTCGTTGCAACAAATTGATGAGCAATG
CTTTTTTATAATGCCAACTTTGTACAAAAAAGTTGGCGAAAACCTGTACTTCCAAGGCACCATGGAGGCG
GCGGTCGCTGCTCCGCGTCCCCGGCTGCTCCTCCTCGTGCTGGCGGCGGCGGCGGCGGCGGCGGCGGCGC
TGCTCCCGGGGGCGACGGCGTTACAGTGTTTCTGCCACCTCTGTACAAAAGACAATTTTACTTGTGTGAC
AGATGGGCTCTGCTTTGTCTCTGTCACAGAGACCACAGACAAAGTTATACACAACAGCATGTGTATAGCT
GAAATTGACTTAATTCCTCGAGATAGGCCGTTTGTATGTGCACCCTCTTCAAAAACTGGGTCTGTGACTA
CAACATATTGCTGCAATCAGGACCATTGCAATAAAATAGAACTTCCAACTACTGTAAAGTCATCACCTGG
CCTTGGTCCTGTGGAACTGGCAGCTGTCATTGCTGGACCAGTGTGCTTCGTCTGCATCTCACTCATGTTG
ATGGTCTATATCTGCCACAACCGCACTGTCATTCACCATCGAGTGCCAAATGAAGAGGACCCTTCATTAG
ATCGCCCTTTTATTTCAGAGGGTACTACGTTGAAAGACTTAATTTATGATATGACAACGTCAGGTTCTGG
CTCAGGTTTACCATTGCTTGTTCAGAGAACAATTGCGAGAGATATTGTGTTACAAGAAAGCATTGGCAAA
GGTCGATTTGGAGAAGTTTGGAGAGGAAAGTGGCGGGGAGAAGAAGTTGCTGTTAAGATATTCTCCTCTA
GAGAAGAACGTTCGTGGTTCCGTGAGGCAGAGATTTATCAAACTGTAATGTTACGTCATGAAAACATCCT
GGGATTTATAGCAGCAGACAATAAAGACAATGGTACTTGGACTCAGCTCTGGTTGGTGTCAGATTATCAT
GAGCATGGATCCCTTTTTGATTACTTAAACAGATACACAGTTACTGTGGAAGGAATGATAAAACTTGCTC
TGTCCACGGCGAGCGGTCTTGCCCATCTTCACATGGAGATTGTTGGTACCCAAGGAAAGCCAGCCATTGC
TCATAGAGATTTGAAATCAAAGAATATCTTGGTAAAGAAGAATGGAACTTGCTGTATTGCAGACTTAGGA
CTGGCAGTAAGACATGATTCAGCCACAGATACCATTGATATTGCTCCAAACCACAGAGTGGGAACAAAAA
GGTACATGGCCCCTGAAGTTCTCGATGATTCCATAAATATGAAACATTTTGAATCCTTCAAACGTGCTGA
CATCTATGCAATGGGCTTAGTATTCTGGGAAATTGCTCGACGATGTTCCATTGGTGGAATTCATGAAGAT
TACCAACTGCCTTATTATGATCTTGTACCTTCTGACCCATCAGTTGAAGAAATGAGAAAAGTTGTTTGTG
AACAGAAGTTAAGGCCAAATATCCCAAACAGATGGCAGAGCTGTGAAGCCTTGAGAGTAATGGCTAAAAT
TATGAGAGAATGTTGGTATGCCAATGGAGCAGCTAGGCTTACAGCATTGCGGATTAAGAAAACATTATCG
CAACTCAGTCAACAGGAAGGCATCAAAATGTAATCAACTTTCTTGTACAAAGTTGGCATTATAAGAAAGC
ATTGCTTATCAATTTGTTGCAACGAACAGGTCACTATCAGTCAAAATAAAATCATTATTTGCCATCCAGC
TGATATCCCCTATAGTGAGTCGTATTACATGGTCATAGCTGTTTCCTGGCAGCTCTGGCCCGTGTCTCAA
AATCTCTGATGTTACATTGCACAAGATAAAAATATATCATCATGCCTCCTCTAGACCAGCCAGGACAGAA
ATGCCTCGACTTCGCTGCTACCCAAGGTTGCCGGGTGACGCACACCGTGGAAACGGATGAAGGCACGAAC
CCAGTGGACATAAGCCTGTTCGGTTCGTAAGCTGTAATGCAAGTAGCGTATGCGCTCACGCAACTGGTCC
AGAACCTTGACCGAACGCAGCGGTGGTAACGGCGCAGTGGCGGTTTTCATGGCTTGTTATGACTGTTTTT
TTGGGGTACAGTCTATGCCTCGGGCATCCAAGCAGCAAGCGCGTTACGCCGTGGGTCGATGTTTGATGTT
ATGGAGCAGCAACGATGTTACGCAGCAGGGCAGTCGCCCTAAAACAAAGTTAAACATTATGAGGGAAGCG
GTGATCGCCGAAGTATCGACTCAACTATCAGAGGTAGTTGGCGTCATCGAGCGCCATCTCGAACCGACGT
TGCTGGCCGTACATTTGTACGGCTCCGCAGTGGATGGCGGCCTGAAGCCACACAGTGATATTGATTTGCT
GGTTACGGTGACCGTAAGGCTTGATGAAACAACGCGGCGAGCTTTGATCAACGACCTTTTGGAAACTTCG
GCTTCCCCTGGAGAGAGCGAGATTCTCCGCGCTGTAGAAGTCACCATTGTTGTGCACGACGACATCATTC
CGTGGCGTTATCCAGCTAAGCGCGAACTGCAATTTGGAGAATGGCAGCGCAATGACATTCTTGCAGGTAT
CTTCGAGCCAGCCACGATCGACATTGATCTGGCTATCTTGCTGACAAAAGCAAGAGAACATAGCGTTGCC
TTGGTAGGTCCAGCGGCGGAGGAACTCTTTGATCCGGTTCCTGAACAGGATCTATTTGAGGCGCTAAATG
AAACCTTAACGCTATGGAACTCGCCGCCCGACTGGGCTGGCGATGAGCGAAATGTAGTGCTTACGTTGTC
CCGCATTTGGTACAGCGCAGTAACCGGCAAAATCGCGCCGAAGGATGTCGCTGCCGACTGGGCAATGGAG
CGCCTGCCGGCCCAGTATCAGCCCGTCATACTTGAAGCTAGACAGGCTTATCTTGGACAAGAAGAAGATC
GCTTGGCCTCGCGCGCAGATCAGTTGGAAGAATTTGTCCACTACGTGAAAGGCGAGATCACCAAGGTAGT
CGGCAAATAACCCTCGACTCTAGAGGATCCCCGGGTACCGAGCTCGAATTCCGTGATAGGTGGGCTGCCC
TTCCTGGTTGGCTTGGTTTCATCAGCCATCCGCTTGCCCTCATCTGTTACGCCGGCGGTAGCCGGCCAGC
CTCGCAGAGCAGGATTCCCGTTGAGCACCGCCAGGTGCGAATAAGGGACAGTGAAGAAGGAACACCCGCT
CGCGGGTGGGCCTACTTCACCTATCCTGCCCGGCTGACGCCGTTGGATACACCAAGGAAAGTCTACACGA
ACCCTTTGGCAAAATCCTGTATATCGTGCGAAAAAGGATGGATATACCGAAAAAATCGCTATAATGACCC
CGAAGCAGGGTTATGCAGCGGAAAACGGAATTCGAGCTCGGTACCCGGGGATCCTCTAGAGTCGAGCCAC
CCATGACCAAAATCCCTTAACGTGAGTTACGCGTCGTTCCACTGAGCGTCAGACCCCGTAGAAAAGATCA
AAGGATCTTCTTGAGATCCTTTTTTTCTGCGCGTAATCTGCTGCTTGCAAACAAAAAAACCACCGCTACC
AGCGGTGGTTTGTTTGCCGGATCAAGAGCTACCAACTCTTTTTCCGAAGGTAACTGGCTTCAGCAGAGCG
CAGATACCAAATACTGTTCTTCTAGTGTAGCCGTAGTTAGGCCACCACTTCAAGAACTCTGTAGCACCGC
CTACATACCTCGCTCTGCTAATCCTGTTACCAGTGGCTGCTGCCAGTGGCGATAAGTCGTGTCTTACCGG
GTTGGACTCAAGACGATAGTTACCGGATAAGGCGCAGCGGTCGGGCTGAACGGGGGGTTCGTGCACACAG
CCCAGCTTGGAGCGAACGACCTACACCGAACTGAGATACCTACAGCGTGAGCTATGAGAAAGCGCCACGC
TTCCCGAAGGGAGAAAGGCGGACAGGTATCCGGTAAGCGGCAGGGTCGGAACAGGAGAGCGCACGAGGGA
GCTTCCAGGGGGAAACGCCTGGTATCTTTATAGTCCTGTCGGGTTTCGCCACCTCTGACTTGAGCGTCGA
TTTTTGTGATGCTCGTCAGGGGGGCGGAGCCTATGGAAAAACGCCAGCAACGCGGCCTTTTTACGGTTCC
TGGCCTTTTGCTGGCCTTTTGCTCACATGTT
Features (pLannotate 1.2.2; 17 found; start..end, strand, type, name):
    121..213     +  CDS            lacI (fragment): lac repressor; lacI; The lac repressor binds to the lac operator to inhibit transcription in E. coli. This inhibition can be relieved by adding lactose or isopropyl-β-D-thiogalactopyranoside (IPTG).
    268..295     -  terminator     rrnB T2 terminator: transcription terminator T2 from the E. coli rrnB gene
    427..470     +  terminator     rrnB T1 terminator: Escherichia coli rrnB; transcription terminator T1 from the E. coli rrnB gene
    517..553     -  CDS            lacZα (fragment): LacZα fragment of β-galactosidase; lacZ fragment
    570..665     +  protein_bind   attL3: mutant version of attL; recombination site for the Gateway® LR reaction LR Clonase™
    668..684     +  CDS            TEV site (fragment): tobacco etch virus (TEV) protease recognition and cleavage site
    692..2200    +  CDS            TGFBR1: TGFR1_HUMAN - Also known as ALK5, SKR4. Experimental evidence at protein level: Swiss-Prot protein existence level 1. Transmembrane serine/threonine kinase forming with the TGF- beta type II serine/threonine kinase receptor, TGFBR2, the non- promiscuous receptor for the TGF-beta cytokines TGFB1, TGFB2 and TGFB3. Transduces the TGFB1, TGFB2 and TGFB3 signal from the cell surface to the cytoplasm and is thus regulating a plethora of physiological and pathological processes including cell cycle arrest in epithelial and hematopoietic cells, control of mesenchymal cell proliferation and differentia
   2205..2300    -  protein_bind   attL3: mutant version of attL; recombination site for the Gateway® LR reaction LR Clonase™
   2319..2337    -  promoter       T7 promoter: promoter for bacteriophage T7 RNA polymerase
   2527..2550    +  promoter       Pc promoter (fragment): intI1 (promoter lies within the coding sequence); class 1 integron promoter
   2726..2782    +  CDS            GmR (fragment): gentamycin acetyltransferase; aacC1; confers resistance to gentamycin
   2789..3580    +  CDS            SmR: aminoglycoside adenylyltransferase (Murphy, 1985); aadA; confers resistance to spectinomycin and streptomycin
   3584..3621    -  misc_feature   MCS (fragment): pUC18/19 multiple cloning site
   3624..3669    -  CDS            traJ (fragment): oriT-recognizing protein; traJ
   3702..3811    -  oriT           oriT: incP origin of transfer
   3948..3985    +  misc_feature   MCS (fragment): pUC18/19 multiple cloning site
   4071..4659    +  rep_origin     ori: high-copy-number ColE1/pMB1/pBR322/pUC origin of replication
