[The description below was written by a language model from this plasmid's Addgene catalogue record and pLannotate feature annotations shown in this document.]
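Description:
9336-E05 is a Gateway entry clone built on the pDonr-253 backbone, carrying the human TGFBR1 open reading frame (also known as ALK5, the TGF-β type I receptor serine/threonine kinase) with a T204D substitution. The plasmid is maintained in E. coli at high copy through a ColE1/pUC-type origin and is selected with spectinomycin via the aadA (SmR) aminoglycoside adenylyltransferase gene. The sequenced record is about 4.7 kb, consistent with the roughly 3.2 kb backbone plus the 1.6 kb insert. The annotation also detects an incP oriT and short remnants of lacI, lacZα, traJ, a gentamicin resistance gene, an integron Pc promoter and pUC polylinker sequence. These look like backbone carry-over rather than functional parts of the design.

The TGFBR1 coding sequence lies between two attL recombination sites in opposite orientation. The annotation tool labels both as attL3, so the exact attL variants should be checked against the backbone documentation. The sites allow the ORF to be moved by an LR Clonase reaction into any compatible Gateway destination vector. The entry clone has no eukaryotic promoter, so expression depends on the destination vector chosen. rrnB T1 and T2 terminators upstream of the cassette shield it from read-through transcription, and a T7 promoter sits just beyond the downstream attL site, pointing back toward the insert. A short partial match to a TEV protease site is annotated just before the ORF. The ORF retains its stop codon, so it is meant for expressing native protein or N-terminally tagged fusions, not C-terminal fusions. The record does not state the functional consequence of T204D, though a substitution at this position is widely used to render the receptor kinase constitutively active.
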