Addgene plasmid #234300: 9336-E05
Purpose: Gateway ORF Entry clone of human Tgfbr1 with stop codon (for native or N-terminal fusions); T204D mutation
Depositing lab: Dominic Esposito. Depositing organization: Frederick National Laboratory.
Backbone
  Vector backbone: pDonr-253
  Backbone size w/o insert (bp): 3155
  Vector type: Gateway Entry Clone
Growth in bacteria
  Bacterial resistance: Spectinomycin, 50 μg/mL
  Growth temperature: 37°C
  Growth strain: DH5alpha
  Copy number: High Copy
Gene/Insert
  Gene/Insert name: TGFBR1 T204D
  Species: H. sapiens (human)
  Insert size (bp): 1590
  Mutation: T204D
  Entrez Gene: TGFBR1 (a.k.a. AAT5, ACVRLK4, ALK-5, ALK5, ESS1, LDS1, LDS1A, LDS2A, MSSE, SKR4, TBR-i, TBRI, TGFR-1, tbetaR-I)
  Cloning method: Gateway Cloning
  Sequencing primers: 5′ M13F 23-mer (5'-CCCAGTCACGACGTTGTAAAACG); 3′ attLR 23-mer (5'-TAACATCAGAGATTTTGAGACAC)
Terms and licenses: Academic/Nonprofit Terms; Industry Terms: Not Available to Industry
How to cite: 9336-E05 was a gift from Dominic Esposito (Addgene plasmid # 234300 ; http://n2t.net/addgene:234300 ; RRID:Addgene_234300)
